>Addgene plasmid #101566 | pDONR221-ZNF516 | depositor full sequence | sequence record 191593 | Full Sequence
ATGGACAGAAACAGAGAAGCAGAAATGGAATTGAGAAGAGGACCTTCACCTACAAGGGCTGGAAGAGGCC
ATGAAGTAGATGGTGATAAAGCTACGTGCCATACCTGCTGTATCTGTGGAAAGAGTTTCCCTTTCCAATC
AAGTTTAAGCCAACATATGAGGAAACATACTGGAGAAAAGCCATATAAATGCCCGTACTGTGACCACCGG
GCAAGCCAAAAAGGAAACCTAAAAATCCATATAAGAAGCCACAGGACTGGCACTTTAATCCAAGGACATG
AGCCAGAGGCTGGTGAAGCCCCTTTAGGTGAAATGAGGGCCAGTGAAGGCCTAGATGCGTGTGCGAGCCC
CACAAAGAGTGCATCGGCATGTAACAGACTTTTAAATGGAGCTTCCCAGGCTGATGGAGCGAGAGTTTTA
AACGGTGCCAGCCAGGCAGACAGCGGGAGAGTCCTTTTGAGATCTTCAAAAAAAGGTGCAGAAGGGAGTG
CATGTGCCCCAGGTGAAGCAAAAGCAGCTGTCCAATGTTCTTTCTGTAAGAGCCAATTTGAAAGAAAAAA
AGACCTTGAACTCCATGTCCACCAGGCCCATAAACCTTTTAAGTGCAGACTATGTTCATATGCAACTTTG
AGAGAAGAAAGCCTTTTATCCCATATAGAGAGAGATCATATCACGGCCCAAGGCCCTGGAAGTGGAGAGG
CCTGTGTAGAAAATGGAAAGCCAGAATTATCGCCTGGAGAATTCCCCTGTGAAGTCTGTGGCCAAGCTTT
CAGCCAGACGTGGTTCCTAAAGGCACATATGAAGAAACACAGAGGCAGTTTTGACCATGGATGCCATATA
TGTGGGAGGAGATTTAAAGAGCCATGGTTCCTGAAGAACCATATGAAAGCCCATGGACCAAAGACTGGTT
CAAAGAACAGGCCAAAATCTGAATTAGACCCAATTGCTACAATAAATAATGTTGTCCAGGAAGAAGTAAT
CGTGGCTGGCCTCAGCCTATATGAAGTGTGTGCAAAATGTGGAAACCTTTTTACAAACCTTGATTCTTTA
AATGCACATAATGCAATCCACAGAAGAGTTGAAGCCAGCAGGACCAGGGCGCCTGCTGAAGAAGGAGCAG
AAGGCCCCAGTGACACAAAACAATTTTTCCTCCAGTGCCTAAACCTCAGGCCAAGTGCAGCTGGTGATTC
GTGCCCTGGTACCCAAGCTGGAAGGAGAGTTGCAGAACTAGACCCTGTAAATTCATACCAGGCATGGCAA
TTGGCTACCAGAGGGAAAGTAGCAGAGCCTGCAGAATACCTAAAATATGGGGCGTGGGATGAAGCTTTAG
CCGGAGATGTTGCTTTTGATAAAGACAGAAGAGAATATGTCCTTGTAAGCCAAGAAAAGAGGAAGAGAGA
ACAAGATGCCCCTGCGGCACAAGGACCCCCCAGAAAAAGAGCATCTGGCCCTGGTGACCCTGCCCCAGCT
GGACACCTTGACCCAAGATCAGCAGCGAGGCCAAACAGAAGGGCTGCGGCAACCACTGGCCAAGGAAAAT
CCAGTGAATGTTTTGAGTGTGGAAAAATATTCAGGACATACCACCAAATGGTCCTACACAGCAGAGTCCA
CAGGAGAGCGAGGAGAGAAAGAGATTCTGATGGTGACAGGGCAGCGAGAGCAAGATGTGGAAGCCTGAGT
GAAGGAGATTCAGCGAGCCAACCATCGAGCCCTGGATCGGCGTGTGCTGCAGCTGACAGCCCTGGTTCTG
GCCTAGCTGATGAGGCAGCAGAAGACAGTGGAGAAGAAGGTGCACCTGAGCCTGCGCCAGGTGGCCAGCC
CAGGAGATGCTGTTTCAGTGAAGAAGTCACATCTACTGAATTAAGCAGTGGTGACCAGAGCCATAAAATG
GGAGATAATGCCAGTGAGAGAGACACTGGTGAATCAAAGGCAGGGATAGCTGCCAGTGTATCGATCCTTG
AAAATTCATCGAGAGAAACATCCAGGAGACAAGAACAACACAGATTTTCAATGGACCTGAAAATGCCTGC
TTTCCACCCGAAACAAGAAGTCCCTGTGCCTGGTGATGGTGTTGAATTCCCATCGAGTACAGGGGCAGAA
GGACAGACAGGCCACCCAGCAGAAAAATTATCTGACCTCCATAATAAAGAACACAGCGGAGGAGGAAAGA
GGGCTTTGGCCCCAGACCTAATGCCCCTTGACCTCAGTGCGAGGAGCACCAGAGATGACCCTTCGAATAA
AGAAACTGCATCTTCCCTCCAGGCAGCCCTTGTTGTCCACCCATGCCCATACTGTTCCCATAAGACATAT
TACCCAGAAGTTTTGTGGATGCATAAAAGAATCTGGCACAGAGTTTCATGTAATTCTGTTGCGCCGCCAT
GGATCCAGCCAAATGGATATAAATCAATCAGATCAAACCTTGTATTTTTGAGCAGATCAGGGAGAACTGG
CCCGCCGCCGGCCCTCGGTGGAAAAGAATGCCAACCCCTCCTCCTGGCGAGATTTACGAGAACCCAAGTA
CCAGGTGGAATGCCTGGATCAAAAAGTGGATCATCGCCCCTTGGTGTTGTGACAAAGGCGGCTTCAATGC
CAAAAAATAAAGAGAGCCACAGTGGTGGCCCGTGTGCCCTGTGGGCACCTGGGCCTGATGGATACAGACA
GACAAAACCGTGCCATGGCCAAGAACCCCATGGAGCAGCAACCCAAGGACCTTTGGCAAAGCCCAGACAA
GAGGCTTCATCAAAGCCTGTCCCGGCGCCTGGCGGTGGTGGTTTTTCAAGAAGTGCAACGCCGACGCCGA
CAGTAATTGCGAGGGCAGGGGCCCAGCCGAGTGCAAATTCGAAGCCTGTTGAAAAATTTGGTGTCCCCCC
GGCTGGGGCTGGTTTTGCCCCTACAAATAAACACAGTGCGCCTGACAGTTTAAAAGCAAAATTTTCGGCC
CAACCCCAAGGGCCACCGCCGGCAAAAGGAGAAGGTGGAGCGCCACCTTTACCACCCAGAGAACCCCCTT
CAAAGGCTGCCCAAGAATTGAGGACTTTAGCCACATGTGCTGCTGGATCGAGAGGTGATGCGGCCCTCCA
AGCCCAGCCTGGTGTTGCTGGTGCACCCCCTGTTTTACATTCAATAAAACAAGAGCCGGTGGCGGAAGGC
CATGAGAAGAGATTAGATATTTTGAACATTTTTAAGACGTATATCCCGAAAGATTTTGCCACCCTATACC
AAGGATGGGGTGTAAGTGGACCTGGCCTTGAACACAGAGGGACCCTGAGGACCCAGGCCAGACCAGGAGA
ATTTGTATGTATAGAATGTGGGAAAAGTTTCCACCAACCTGGCCATTTGAGGGCCCATATGAGAGCACAC
AGTGTTGTTTTTGAATCAGATGGACCGAGAGGGAGTGAAGTCCACACTACGAGTGCAGATGCACCAAAAC
AAGGAAGGGACCATTCAAACACTGGAACTGTCCAGACTGTACCCCTAAGAAAAGGTACATATACCCAGCT
TTCTTGTACAAAGTTGGCATTATAAGAAAGCATTGCTTATCAATTTGTTGCAACGAACAGGTCACTATCA
GTCAAAATAAAATCATTATTTGCCATCCAGCTGATATCCCCTATAGTGAGTCGTATTACATGGTCATAGC
TGTTTCCTGGCAGCTCTGGCCCGTGTCTCAAAATCTCTGATGTTACATTGCACAAGATAAAAATATATCA
TCATGAACAATAAAACTGTCTGCTTACATAAACAGTAATACAAGGGGTGTTATGAGCCATATTCAACGGG
AAACGTCGAGGCCGCGATTAAATTCCAACATGGATGCTGATTTATATGGGTATAAATGGGCTCGCGATAA
TGTCGGGCAATCAGGTGCGACAATCTATCGCTTGTATGGGAAGCCCGATGCGCCAGAGTTGTTTCTGAAA
CATGGCAAAGGTAGCGTTGCCAATGATGTTACAGATGAGATGGTCAGACTAAACTGGCTGACGGAATTTA
TGCCTCTTCCGACCATCAAGCATTTTATCCGTACTCCTGATGATGCATGGTTACTCACCACTGCGATCCC
CGGAAAAACAGCATTCCAGGTATTAGAAGAATATCCTGATTCAGGTGAAAATATTGTTGATGCGCTGGCA
GTGTTCCTGCGCCGGTTGCATTCGATTCCTGTTTGTAATTGTCCTTTTAACAGCGATCGCGTATTTCGTC
TCGCTCAGGCGCAATCACGAATGAATAACGGTTTGGTTGATGCGAGTGATTTTGATGACGAGCGTAATGG
CTGGCCTGTTGAACAAGTCTGGAAAGAAATGCATAAACTTTTGCCATTCTCACCGGATTCAGTCGTCACT
CATGGTGATTTCTCACTTGATAACCTTATTTTTGACGAGGGGAAATTAATAGGTTGTATTGATGTTGGAC
GAGTCGGAATCGCAGACCGATACCAGGATCTTGCCATCCTATGGAACTGCCTCGGTGAGTTTTCTCCTTC
ATTACAGAAACGGCTTTTTCAAAAATATGGTATTGATAATCCTGATATGAATAAATTGCAGTTTCATTTG
ATGCTCGATGAGTTTTTCTAATCAGAATTGGTTAATTGGTTGTAACACTGGCAGAGCATTACGCTGACTT
GACGGGACGGCGCAAGCTCATGACCAAAATCCCTTAACGTGAGTTACGCGTCGTTCCACTGAGCGTCAGA
CCCCGTAGAAAAGATCAAAGGATCTTCTTGAGATCCTTTTTTTCTGCGCGTAATCTGCTGCTTGCAAACA
AAAAAACCACCGCTACCAGCGGTGGTTTGTTTGCCGGATCAAGAGCTACCAACTCTTTTTCCGAAGGTAA
CTGGCTTCAGCAGAGCGCAGATACCAAATACTGTTCTTCTAGTGTAGCCGTAGTTAGGCCACCACTTCAA
GAACTCTGTAGCACCGCCTACATACCTCGCTCTGCTAATCCTGTTACCAGTGGCTGCTGCCAGTGGCGAT
AAGTCGTGTCTTACCGGGTTGGACTCAAGACGATAGTTACCGGATAAGGCGCAGCGGTCGGGCTGAACGG
GGGGTTCGTGCACACAGCCCAGCTTGGAGCGAACGACCTACACCGAACTGAGATACCTACAGCGTGAGCT
ATGAGAAAGCGCCACGCTTCCCGAAGGGAGAAAGGCGGACAGGTATCCGGTAAGCGGCAGGGTCGGAACA
GGAGAGCGCACGAGGGAGCTTCCAGGGGGAAACGCCTGGTATCTTTATAGTCCTGTCGGGTTTCGCCACC
TCTGACTTGAGCGTCGATTTTTGTGATGCTCGTCAGGGGGGCGGAGCCTATGGAAAAACGCCAGCAACGC
GGCCTTTTTACGGTTCCTGGCCTTTTGCTGGCCTTTTGCTCACATGTTCTTTCCTGCGTTATCCCCTGAT
TCTGTGGATAACCGTATTACCGCCTTTGAGTGAGCTGATACCGCTCGCCGCAGCCGAACGACCGAGCGCA
GCGAGTCAGTGAGCGAGGAAGCGGAAGAGCGCCCAATACGCAAACCGCCTCTCCCCGCGCGTTGGCCGAT
TCATTAATGCAGCTGGCACGACAGGTTTCCCGACTGGAAAGCGGGCAGTGAGCGCAACGCAATTAATACG
CGTACCGCTAGCCAGGAAGAGTTTGTAGAAACGCAAAAAGGCCATCCGTCAGGATGGCCTTCTGCTTAGT
TTGATGCCTGGCAGTTTATGGCGGGCGTCCTGCCCGCCACCCTCCGGGCCGTTGCTTCACAACGTTCAAA
TCCGCTCCCGGCGGATTTGTCCTACTCAGGAGAGCGTTCACCGACAAACAACAGATAAAACGAAAGGCCC
AGTCTTCCGACTGAGCCTTTCGTTTTATTTGATGCCTGGCAGTTCCCTACTCTCGCGTTAACGCTAGCAT
GGATGTTTTCCCAGTCACGACGTTGTAAAACGACGGCCAGTCTTAAGCTCGGGCCCCAAATAATGATTTT
ATTTTGACTGATAGTGACCTGTTCGTTGCAACAAATTGATGAGCAATGCTTTTTTATAATGCCAACTTTG
TACAAAAAAGCAGGCTTA
Features (pLannotate 1.2.2; 10 found; start..end, strand, type, name):
      1..3489    +  CDS            ZNF516: ZN516_HUMAN - Also known as KIAA0222 From Homo sapiens (Human).
   3493..3592    -  protein_bind   attL2: mutant version of attL; recombination site for the Gateway® LR reaction LR Clonase™
   3610..3628    -  promoter       T7 promoter: promoter for bacteriophage T7 RNA polymerase
   3762..4571    +  CDS            KanR: aminoglycoside phosphotransferase; aph(3')-Ia; confers resistance to kanamycin in bacteria or G418 (Geneticin®) in eukaryotes
   4718..5306    +  rep_origin     ori: high-copy-number ColE1/pMB1/pBR322/pUC origin of replication
   5489..5581    +  CDS            lacI (fragment): lac repressor; lacI; The lac repressor binds to the lac operator to inhibit transcription in E. coli. This inhibition can be relieved by adding lactose or isopropyl-β-D-thiogalactopyranoside (IPTG).
   5636..5663    -  terminator     rrnB T2 terminator: transcription terminator T2 from the E. coli rrnB gene
   5795..5838    +  terminator     rrnB T1 terminator: Escherichia coli rrnB; transcription terminator T1 from the E. coli rrnB gene
   5885..5921    -  CDS            lacZα (fragment): LacZα fragment of β-galactosidase; lacZ fragment
   5937..6036    +  protein_bind   attL1: mutant version of attL; recombination site for the Gateway® LR reaction LR Clonase™
