[The description below was written by a language model from this plasmid's Addgene catalogue record and pLannotate feature annotations shown in this document.]
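Description:
pDONR221-ZNF516 is a Gateway entry clone built on the Invitrogen pDONR221 backbone and forms part of the Human TFome Collection of transcription factor open reading frames. It is a roughly 6 kb bacterial plasmid propagated in E. coli from a high-copy ColE1/pUC-type origin of replication and selected with kanamycin through an aminoglycoside phosphotransferase (KanR) gene. The annotation also picks up the rrnB T1 and T2 transcription terminators, which sit upstream of the cloning site and shield the insert from read-through transcription from the backbone. Short lacI and lacZα fragments are annotated as well; these are backbone remnants rather than functional genes.

The payload is the human ZNF516 coding sequence, a zinc finger transcription factor of about 3.5 kb, which according to the depositor was produced by gene synthesis. It is flanked by attL1 and attL2 sites, the recombination sequences recognised in the Gateway LR reaction, so the ORF can be moved directionally and in frame into any attR-containing destination vector. The last nucleotide of the stop codon was removed, leaving the reading frame open at the 3′ end so that C-terminal tags or reporters supplied by the destination vector can be fused to the protein. No eukaryotic promoter drives the insert. The only promoter annotated is a T7 promoter beyond attL2 that points back toward the insert, so the plasmid is a shuttling intermediate rather than an expression construct. It typically serves as the source clone for generating ZNF516 expression vectors, for example for transcription factor overexpression in cell fate engineering experiments of the kind the collection was made for.
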