Addgene plasmid #101566: pDONR221-ZNF516
Purpose: Donor Vector containing ZNF516 transcription factor, part of the Human TFome Collection
Depositing lab: George Church. Depositing organization: Harvard Medical School. Publication: A comprehensive library of human transcription factors for cell fate engineering. Ng AHM, Khoshakhlagh P, Rojo Arias JE, Pasquini G, Wang K, Swiersy A, Shipman SL, Appleton E, Kiaee K, Kohman RE, Vernet A, Dysart M, Leeper K, Saylor W, Huang JY, Graveline A, Taipale J, Hill DE, Vidal M, Melero-Martin JM, Busskamp V, Church GM. Nat Biotechnol. 2021 Apr;39(4):510-519. doi: 10.1038/s41587-020-0742-6. Epub 2020 Nov 30. PubMed 33257861.
Backbone
  Vector backbone: pDONR221
  Backbone manufacturer: Invitrogen
  Vector type: Gateway shuttling vector
Growth in bacteria
  Bacterial resistance: Kanamycin, 50 μg/mL
  Growth temperature: 37°C
  Growth strain: DH5alpha
  Copy number: High Copy
Gene/Insert
  Gene/Insert name: ZNF516 (alt name: Q92618 (Uniprot ID))
  Species: H. sapiens (human)
  Mutation: Last nucleotide of stop codon removed to allow for Gateway C-terminal fusions
  Entrez Gene: ZNF516 (a.k.a. HsT287)
  Cloning method: Gateway Cloning
  Sequencing primers: 5′ M13F(-21); 3′ M13R
Terms and licenses: Academic/Nonprofit Terms; Industry Terms: Not Available to Industry
Depositor comments: Harvard generated by gene synthesis
How to cite: pDONR221-ZNF516 was a gift from George Church (Addgene plasmid # 101566 ; http://n2t.net/addgene:101566 ; RRID:Addgene_101566)
