>Addgene plasmid #101566 | pDONR221-ZNF516 | depositor partial sequence | sequence record 191594 | insert
ATGGACAGAAACAGAGAAGCAGAAATGGAATTGAGAAGAGGACCTTCACCTACAAGGGCTGGAAGAGGCC
ATGAAGTAGATGGTGATAAAGCTACGTGCCATACCTGCTGTATCTGTGGAAAGAGTTTCCCTTTCCAATC
AAGTTTAAGCCAACATATGAGGAAACATACTGGAGAAAAGCCATATAAATGCCCGTACTGTGACCACCGG
GCAAGCCAAAAAGGAAACCTAAAAATCCATATAAGAAGCCACAGGACTGGCACTTTAATCCAAGGACATG
AGCCAGAGGCTGGTGAAGCCCCTTTAGGTGAAATGAGGGCCAGTGAAGGCCTAGATGCGTGTGCGAGCCC
CACAAAGAGTGCATCGGCATGTAACAGACTTTTAAATGGAGCTTCCCAGGCTGATGGAGCGAGAGTTTTA
AACGGTGCCAGCCAGGCAGACAGCGGGAGAGTCCTTTTGAGATCTTCAAAAAAAGGTGCAGAAGGGAGTG
CATGTGCCCCAGGTGAAGCAAAAGCAGCTGTCCAATGTTCTTTCTGTAAGAGCCAATTTGAAAGAAAAAA
AGACCTTGAACTCCATGTCCACCAGGCCCATAAACCTTTTAAGTGCAGACTATGTTCATATGCAACTTTG
AGAGAAGAAAGCCTTTTATCCCATATAGAGAGAGATCATATCACGGCCCAAGGCCCTGGAAGTGGAGAGG
CCTGTGTAGAAAATGGAAAGCCAGAATTATCGCCTGGAGAATTCCCCTGTGAAGTCTGTGGCCAAGCTTT
CAGCCAGACGTGGTTCCTAAAGGCACATATGAAGAAACACAGAGGCAGTTTTGACCATGGATGCCATATA
TGTGGGAGGAGATTTAAAGAGCCATGGTTCCTGAAGAACCATATGAAAGCCCATGGACCAAAGACTGGTT
CAAAGAACAGGCCAAAATCTGAATTAGACCCAATTGCTACAATAAATAATGTTGTCCAGGAAGAAGTAAT
CGTGGCTGGCCTCAGCCTATATGAAGTGTGTGCAAAATGTGGAAACCTTTTTACAAACCTTGATTCTTTA
AATGCACATAATGCAATCCACAGAAGAGTTGAAGCCAGCAGGACCAGGGCGCCTGCTGAAGAAGGAGCAG
AAGGCCCCAGTGACACAAAACAATTTTTCCTCCAGTGCCTAAACCTCAGGCCAAGTGCAGCTGGTGATTC
GTGCCCTGGTACCCAAGCTGGAAGGAGAGTTGCAGAACTAGACCCTGTAAATTCATACCAGGCATGGCAA
TTGGCTACCAGAGGGAAAGTAGCAGAGCCTGCAGAATACCTAAAATATGGGGCGTGGGATGAAGCTTTAG
CCGGAGATGTTGCTTTTGATAAAGACAGAAGAGAATATGTCCTTGTAAGCCAAGAAAAGAGGAAGAGAGA
ACAAGATGCCCCTGCGGCACAAGGACCCCCCAGAAAAAGAGCATCTGGCCCTGGTGACCCTGCCCCAGCT
GGACACCTTGACCCAAGATCAGCAGCGAGGCCAAACAGAAGGGCTGCGGCAACCACTGGCCAAGGAAAAT
CCAGTGAATGTTTTGAGTGTGGAAAAATATTCAGGACATACCACCAAATGGTCCTACACAGCAGAGTCCA
CAGGAGAGCGAGGAGAGAAAGAGATTCTGATGGTGACAGGGCAGCGAGAGCAAGATGTGGAAGCCTGAGT
GAAGGAGATTCAGCGAGCCAACCATCGAGCCCTGGATCGGCGTGTGCTGCAGCTGACAGCCCTGGTTCTG
GCCTAGCTGATGAGGCAGCAGAAGACAGTGGAGAAGAAGGTGCACCTGAGCCTGCGCCAGGTGGCCAGCC
CAGGAGATGCTGTTTCAGTGAAGAAGTCACATCTACTGAATTAAGCAGTGGTGACCAGAGCCATAAAATG
GGAGATAATGCCAGTGAGAGAGACACTGGTGAATCAAAGGCAGGGATAGCTGCCAGTGTATCGATCCTTG
AAAATTCATCGAGAGAAACATCCAGGAGACAAGAACAACACAGATTTTCAATGGACCTGAAAATGCCTGC
TTTCCACCCGAAACAAGAAGTCCCTGTGCCTGGTGATGGTGTTGAATTCCCATCGAGTACAGGGGCAGAA
GGACAGACAGGCCACCCAGCAGAAAAATTATCTGACCTCCATAATAAAGAACACAGCGGAGGAGGAAAGA
GGGCTTTGGCCCCAGACCTAATGCCCCTTGACCTCAGTGCGAGGAGCACCAGAGATGACCCTTCGAATAA
AGAAACTGCATCTTCCCTCCAGGCAGCCCTTGTTGTCCACCCATGCCCATACTGTTCCCATAAGACATAT
TACCCAGAAGTTTTGTGGATGCATAAAAGAATCTGGCACAGAGTTTCATGTAATTCTGTTGCGCCGCCAT
GGATCCAGCCAAATGGATATAAATCAATCAGATCAAACCTTGTATTTTTGAGCAGATCAGGGAGAACTGG
CCCGCCGCCGGCCCTCGGTGGAAAAGAATGCCAACCCCTCCTCCTGGCGAGATTTACGAGAACCCAAGTA
CCAGGTGGAATGCCTGGATCAAAAAGTGGATCATCGCCCCTTGGTGTTGTGACAAAGGCGGCTTCAATGC
CAAAAAATAAAGAGAGCCACAGTGGTGGCCCGTGTGCCCTGTGGGCACCTGGGCCTGATGGATACAGACA
GACAAAACCGTGCCATGGCCAAGAACCCCATGGAGCAGCAACCCAAGGACCTTTGGCAAAGCCCAGACAA
GAGGCTTCATCAAAGCCTGTCCCGGCGCCTGGCGGTGGTGGTTTTTCAAGAAGTGCAACGCCGACGCCGA
CAGTAATTGCGAGGGCAGGGGCCCAGCCGAGTGCAAATTCGAAGCCTGTTGAAAAATTTGGTGTCCCCCC
GGCTGGGGCTGGTTTTGCCCCTACAAATAAACACAGTGCGCCTGACAGTTTAAAAGCAAAATTTTCGGCC
CAACCCCAAGGGCCACCGCCGGCAAAAGGAGAAGGTGGAGCGCCACCTTTACCACCCAGAGAACCCCCTT
CAAAGGCTGCCCAAGAATTGAGGACTTTAGCCACATGTGCTGCTGGATCGAGAGGTGATGCGGCCCTCCA
AGCCCAGCCTGGTGTTGCTGGTGCACCCCCTGTTTTACATTCAATAAAACAAGAGCCGGTGGCGGAAGGC
CATGAGAAGAGATTAGATATTTTGAACATTTTTAAGACGTATATCCCGAAAGATTTTGCCACCCTATACC
AAGGATGGGGTGTAAGTGGACCTGGCCTTGAACACAGAGGGACCCTGAGGACCCAGGCCAGACCAGGAGA
ATTTGTATGTATAGAATGTGGGAAAAGTTTCCACCAACCTGGCCATTTGAGGGCCCATATGAGAGCACAC
AGTGTTGTTTTTGAATCAGATGGACCGAGAGGGAGTGAAGTCCACACTACGAGTGCAGATGCACCAAAAC
AAGGAAGGGACCATTCAAACACTGGAACTGTCCAGACTGTACCCCTAAGAAAAGGTACATA
